Addgene plasmid #105470: pISH-Taar7a
Purpose: to generate a riboprobe for in situ hybridazation
Depositing lab: Peter Mombaerts. Depositing organization: Max Planck Research Unit for Neurogenetics. Publication: Trpc2-expressing sensory neurons in the main olfactory epithelium of the mouse. Omura M, Mombaerts P. Cell Rep. 2014 Jul 24;8(2):583-95. doi: 10.1016/j.celrep.2014.06.010. Epub 2014 Jul 4. PubMed 25001287.
Backbone
  Vector backbone: pGEM-Teasy
  Backbone size w/o insert (bp): 3015
  Vector type: to ganerate riboprobe
Growth in bacteria
  Bacterial resistance: Ampicillin, 100 μg/mL
  Growth temperature: 37°C
  Growth strain: DH5alpha
  Copy number: High Copy
Gene/Insert
  Gene/Insert name: Taar7a
  Species: M. musculus (mouse)
  Insert size (bp): 1067
  Entrez Gene: Taar7a (a.k.a. Gm229, taR-7a)
  Cloning method: Unknown
  Sequencing primers: 5′ M13-for; 3′ M13-Reverse
Terms and licenses: Academic/Nonprofit Terms; Industry Terms: Not Available to Industry
Depositor comments: Linearize with NcoI, use SP6 RNA polymerase for IVT.
How to cite: pISH-Taar7a was a gift from Peter Mombaerts (Addgene plasmid # 105470 ; http://n2t.net/addgene:105470 ; RRID:Addgene_105470)
