[The description below was written by a language model from this plasmid's Addgene catalogue record and pLannotate feature annotations shown in this document.]
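Description:
pISH-Taar7a is a bacterial cloning plasmid built on the pGEM-T Easy backbone and made as a template for in vitro transcription of a riboprobe for in situ hybridization. It carries a roughly 1.07 kb fragment of mouse Taar7a, which encodes a trace amine-associated receptor. The associated publication concerns sensory neurons of the mouse main olfactory epithelium, which is consistent with using the probe to detect Taar7a transcripts in tissue. The plasmid replicates in E. coli at high copy from a ColE1/pUC-type origin and is selected with ampicillin through the β-lactamase gene and its own promoter. An f1 phage origin is also present, as are remnants of the backbone's lac region (lac promoter, operator, CAP site and a lacZα fragment interrupted by the cloning site).

The insert lies between opposing bacteriophage promoters, with T7 upstream reading forward and SP6 downstream reading in the reverse direction. The automated annotation labels the insert's open reading frame as human TAAR9. This is best read as a homology hit to a related family member, not the true identity, since the catalogue specifies mouse Taar7a. That reading frame runs in the same direction as T7, so transcription from SP6 yields RNA complementary to the mRNA, that is, an antisense probe. This matches the depositor's note that the plasmid is cut with NcoI and transcribed with SP6 RNA polymerase to give a run-off transcript. A short hit to a hornet peptide next to the SP6 promoter is probably a spurious match within polylinker sequence. The construct has no eukaryotic expression elements, and the record does not state how the insert was cloned.
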