Features (pLannotate 1.2.2; 14 found; start..end, strand, type, name):
     24..42      +  promoter       T7 promoter: promoter for bacteriophage T7 RNA polymerase
    152..1165    +  CDS            TAAR9: TAAR9_HUMAN - Also known as TA3, TAR3, TRAR3. Experimental evidence at protein level: Swiss-Prot protein existence level 1. Orphan receptor. Could be a receptor for trace amines. Trace amines are biogenic amines present in very low levels in mammalian tissues. Although some trace amines have clearly defined roles as neurotransmitters in invertebrates, the extent to which they function as true neurotransmitters in vertebrates has remained speculative. Trace amines are likely to be involved in a variety of physiological functions that have yet to be fully understood. From Homo sapiens (Human).
   1175..1237    -  CDS            VESPI_VESMG (fragment): Experimental evidence at protein level: Swiss-Prot protein existence level 1. Shows contractile activity on isolated ileum smooth muscle. From Vespa magnifica (Hornet).
   1249..1267    -  promoter       SP6 promoter: promoter for bacteriophage SP6 RNA polymerase
   1309..1325    -  protein_bind   lac operator: The lac repressor binds to the lac operator to inhibit transcription in E. coli. This inhibition can be relieved by adding lactose or isopropyl-β-D-thiogalactopyranoside (IPTG). lac repressor encoded by lacI
   1333..1363    -  promoter       lac promoter: promoter for the E. coli lac operon
   1378..1399    -  protein_bind   CAP binding site: CAP binding activates transcription in the presence of cAMP. E. coli catabolite activator protein
   1412..1504    -  CDS            lacI (fragment): lac repressor; lacI; The lac repressor binds to the lac operator to inhibit transcription in E. coli. This inhibition can be relieved by adding lactose or isopropyl-β-D-thiogalactopyranoside (IPTG).
   1687..2275    -  rep_origin     ori: high-copy-number ColE1/pMB1/pBR322/pUC origin of replication
   2446..3306    -  CDS            AmpR: β-lactamase; bla; confers resistance to ampicillin, carbenicillin, and related antibiotics
   3307..3411    -  promoter       AmpR promoter: bla
   3438..3488    +  misc_feature   bom (fragment): basis of mobility region from pBR322
   3516..3944    -  rep_origin     f1 ori (sequence partly withheld): f1 bacteriophage origin of replication; arrow indicates direction of (+) strand synthesis
   3948..21      -  CDS            lacZα (fragment) (across the origin): LacZα fragment of β-galactosidase; lacZ fragment
>Addgene plasmid #105470 | pISH-Taar7a | addgene full sequence | sequence record 202922 | Addgene NGS Result
GTAAAACGACGGCCAGTGAATTGTAATACGACTCACTATAGGGCGAATTGGGCCCGACGTCGCATGCTCC
CGGCCGCCATGGCGGCCGCGGGAATTCGATTTGGTTGACCATTTTCTCAGTGATCAATCTAGAACCATGA
ATGAAGATCTGTTCTCTGCCACATCTACAGAGCTGTGCTATGAGAACCTGAACAGGTCCTGTGTCAGGAG
CCCATACTCCCCAGGCCCTCGCCTCATCCTCTATGCAGTCTTTGGCTTTGGGGCTGCGCTGGCTGTGTGT
GGAAACCTCCTGGTGATGACATCAATTCTTCATTTCAGGCAGCTGCACTCTCCTGCCAACTTCCTGGTGG
CATCCCTGGCCTGTGCTGATTTCTTAGTGGGTCTGACTGTGATGCCCTTCAGCACGGTGAGGTCTGTGGA
GGGCTGCTGGTACTTTGGAGAGAGTTATTGTAAATTCCATTCTTGTTTTGAAGGGTCATTCTGTTACTCT
TCTATCTTCCACTTGTGCTTCATCTCTGTTGATAGATATATTGCAGTCAGTGACCCCCTGACCTACCCCA
CCAGGTTCACTGCTTCTGTTTCTGGCAAGTGCATCACCTTCTCCTGGCTCCTGTCCATCATCTACAGCTT
TTCCCTCCTTTACACAGGAGCCAACGAAGCTGGGCTGGAGGATCTAGTGAGTGTCCTCACCTGTGTGGGT
GGCTGTCAAATTGCAGTGAATCAAAGCTGGGTCTTTATCAACTTTCTATTATTTCTTATCCCCACTCTTG
TGATGATGACTGTCTACTCTAAGATTTTCCTCATTGCTAAACAGCAGGCTCAGAACATTGAGAAGATGAG
CAAGCAGACTGCCAGGGCATCAGAAAGCTACAAGGACAGGGTGGCCAAGAGGGAGAGGAAAGCAGCCAAA
ACCCTGGGCATTGCAGTGGCTGCCTTCCTCCTTTCATGGCTGCCATACTTCATTGACTCCATCATTGATG
CCTTCCTAGGGTTCATCACGCCCACGTATGTGTATGAAATCCTAGTTTGGATCGCTTACTATAACTCAGC
CATGAACCCTTTGATTTATGCTTTCTTTTATCCTTGGTTTCGAAAAGCCATCAAGCTCATTGTCACTGGC
AAAATCTTGAGGGAGAATTCCTCAACCACCAACTTGTTTCCTGAGTAGAATCACTAGTGAATTCGCGGCC
GCCTGCAGGTCGACCATATGGGAGAGCTCCCAACGCGTTGGATGCATAGCTTGAGTATTCTATAGTGTCA
CCTAAATAGCTTGGCGTAATCATGGTCATAGCTGTTTCCTGTGTGAAATTGTTATCCGCTCACAATTCCA
CACAACATACGAGCCGGAAGCATAAAGTGTAAAGCCTGGGGTGCCTAATGAGTGAGCTAACTCACATTAA
TTGCGTTGCGCTCACTGCCCGCTTTCCAGTCGGGAAACCTGTCGTGCCAGCTGCATTAATGAATCGGCCA
ACGCGCGGGGAGAGGCGGTTTGCGTATTGGGCGCTCTTCCGCTTCCTCGCTCACTGACTCGCTGCGCTCG
GTCGTTCGGCTGCGGCGAGCGGTATCAGCTCACTCAAAGGCGGTAATACGGTTATCCACAGAATCAGGGG
ATAACGCAGGAAAGAACATGTGAGCAAAAGGCCAGCAAAAGGCCAGGAACCGTAAAAAGGCCGCGTTGCT
GGCGTTTTTCCATAGGCTCCGCCCCCCTGACGAGCATCACAAAAATCGACGCTCAAGTCAGAGGTGGCGA
AACCCGACAGGACTATAAAGATACCAGGCGTTTCCCCCTGGAAGCTCCCTCGTGCGCTCTCCTGTTCCGA
CCCTGCCGCTTACCGGATACCTGTCCGCCTTTCTCCCTTCGGGAAGCGTGGCGCTTTCTCATAGCTCACG
CTGTAGGTATCTCAGTTCGGTGTAGGTCGTTCGCTCCAAGCTGGGCTGTGTGCACGAACCCCCCGTTCAG
CCCGACCGCTGCGCCTTATCCGGTAACTATCGTCTTGAGTCCAACCCGGTAAGACACGACTTATCGCCAC
TGGCAGCAGCCACTGGTAACAGGATTAGCAGAGCGAGGTATGTAGGCGGTGCTACAGAGTTCTTGAAGTG
GTGGCCTAACTACGGCTACACTAGAAGAACAGTATTTGGTATCTGCGCTCTGCTGAAGCCAGTTACCTTC
GGAAAAAGAGTTGGTAGCTCTTGATCCGGCAAACAAACCACCGCTGGTAGCGGTGGTTTTTTTGTTTGCA
AGCAGCAGATTACGCGCAGAAAAAAAGGATCTCAAGAAGATCCTTTGATCTTTTCTACGGGGTCTGACGC
TCAGTGGAACGAAAACTCACGTTAAGGGATTTTGGTCATGAGATTATCAAAAAGGATCTTCACCTAGATC
CTTTTAAATTAAAAATGAAGTTTTAAATCAATCTAAAGTATATATGAGTAAACTTGGTCTGACAGTTACC
AATGCTTAATCAGTGAGGCACCTATCTCAGCGATCTGTCTATTTCGTTCATCCATAGTTGCCTGACTCCC
CGTCGTGTAGATAACTACGATACGGGAGGGCTTACCATCTGGCCCCAGTGCTGCAATGATACCGCGAGAC
CCACGCTCACCGGCTCCAGATTTATCAGCAATAAACCAGCCAGCCGGAAGGGCCGAGCGCAGAAGTGGTC
CTGCAACTTTATCCGCCTCCATCCAGTCTATTAATTGTTGCCGGGAAGCTAGAGTAAGTAGTTCGCCAGT
TAATAGTTTGCGCAACGTTGTTGCCATTGCTACAGGCATCGTGGTGTCACGCTCGTCGTTTGGTATGGCT
TCATTCAGCTCCGGTTCCCAACGATCAAGGCGAGTTACATGATCCCCCATGTTGTGCAAAAAAGCGGTTA
GCTCCTTCGGTCCTCCGATCGTTGTCAGAAGTAAGTTGGCCGCAGTGTTATCACTCATGGTTATGGCAGC
ACTGCATAATTCTCTTACTGTCATGCCATCCGTAAGATGCTTTTCTGTGACTGGTGAGTACTCAACCAAG
TCATTCTGAGAATAGTGTATGCGGCGACCGAGTTGCTCTTGCCCGGCGTCAATACGGGATAATACCGCGC
CACATAGCAGAACTTTAAAAGTGCTCATCATTGGAAAACGTTCTTCGGGGCGAAAACTCTCAAGGATCTT
ACCGCTGTTGAGATCCAGTTCGATGTAACCCACTCGTGCACCCAACTGATCTTCAGCATCTTTTACTTTC
ACCAGCGTTTCTGGGTGAGCAAAAACAGGAAGGCAAAATGCCGCAAAAAAGGGAATAAGGGCGACACGGA
AATGTTGAATACTCATACTCTTCCTTTTTCAATATTATTGAAGCATTTATCAGGGTTATTGTCTCATGAG
CGGATACATATTTGAATGTATTTAGAAAAATAAACAAATAGGGGTTCCGCGCACATTTCCCCGAAAAGTG
CCACCTGATGCGGTGTGAAATACCGCACAGATGCGTAAGGAGAAAATACCGCATCAGGAAATTGTAAGCG
TTAATATTTTGTTAAAATTCGCGTTAAATTTTTGTTAAATCAGCTCATTTTTTAACCAATAGGCCGAAAT
CGGCAAAATCCCTTATAAATCAAAAGAATAGACCGAGATAGGGT
[37 nt withheld, positions 3615-3651]
AAAGAACGTGGACTCCAACGTCAAAGG
[49 nt withheld, positions 3679-3727]
T
[91 nt withheld, positions 3729-3819]
G
[124 nt withheld, positions 3821-3944]
CCATTCGCCATTCAGGCTGCGCAACTGTTGGGAAGGGCGATCGGTGCGGGCCTCTTCGCTATTACGCCAG
CTGGCGAAAGGGGGATGTGCTGCAAGGCGATTAAGTTGGGTAACGCCAGGGTTTTCCCAGTCACGACGTT
