>Addgene plasmid #105470 | pISH-Taar7a | depositor partial sequence | sequence record 199662 | insert: sequenced with M13-for primer
CATGCTCCCGGCCGCCATGGCGGCCGCGGGAATTCGATTTGGTTGACCATTTTCTCAGTGATCAATCTAG
AACCATGAATGAAGATCTGTTCTCTGCCACATCTACAGAGCTGTGCTATGAGAACCTGAACAGGTCCTGT
GTCAGGAGCCCATACTCCCCAGGCCCTCGCCTCATCCTCTATGCAGTCTTTGGCTTTGGGGCTGCGCTGG
CTGTGTGTGGAAACCTCCTGGTGATGACATCAATTCTTCATTTCAGGCAGCTGCACTCTCCTGCCAACTT
CCTGGTGGCATCCCTGGCCTGTGCTGATTTCTTAGTGGGTCTGACTGTGATGCCCTTCAGCACGGTGAGG
TCTGTGGAGGGCTGCTGGTACTTTGGAGAGAGTTATTGTAAATTCCATTCTTGTTTTGAAGGGTCATTCT
GTTACTCTTCTATCTTCCACTTGTGCTTCATCTCTGTTGATAGATATATTGCAGTCAGTGACCCCCTGAC
CTACCCCACCAGGTTCACTGCTTCTGTTTCTGGCAAGTGCATCACCTTCTCCTGGCTCCTGTCCATCATC
TACAGCTTTTCCCTCCTTTACACAGGAGCCAACGAAGCTGGGCTGGAGGATCTAGTGAGTGTCCTCACCT
GTGTGGGTGGCTGTCAAATTGCAGTGAATCAAAGCTGGGTCTTTATCAACTTTCTATTATTTCTTATCCC
CACTCTTGTGATGATGACTGTCTACTCTAAGATTTTCCTCATTGCTAAACAGCAGGCTCAGAACATTGAG
AAGATGAGCAAGCAGACTGCCAGGGCATCAGAAAGCTACAAGGACAGGGTGGCCAAGAGGGAGAGGAAAG
CAGCCAAAACCCTGGGCATTGCAGTGGCTGCCTTCCTCCT
