>Addgene plasmid #105470 | pISH-Taar7a | depositor partial sequence | sequence record 199663 | insert: sequenced with M31-rev primer
GCATCCAACGCGTTGGGAGCTCTCCCATATGGTCGACCTGCAGGCGGCCGCGAATTCACTAGTGATTCTA
CTCAGGAAACAAGTTGGTGGTTGAGGAATTCTCCCTCAAGATTTTGCCAGTGACAATGAGCTTGATGGCT
TTTCGAAACCAAGGATAAAAGAAAGCATAAATCAAAGGGTTCATGGCTGAGTTATAGTAAGCGATCCAAA
CTAGGATTTCATACACATACGTGGGCGTGATGAACCCTAGGAAGGCATCAATGATGGAGTCAATGAAGTA
TGGCAGCCATGAAAGGAGGAAGGCAGCCACTGCAATGCCCAGGGTTTTGGCTGCTTTCCTCTCCCTCTTG
GCCACCCTGTCCTTGTAGCTTTCTGATGCCCTGGCAGTCTGCTTGCTCATCTTCTCAATGTTCTGAGCCT
GCTGTTTAGCAATGAGGAAAATCTTAGAGTAGACAGTCATCATCACAAGAGTGGGGATAAGAAATAATAG
AAAGTTGATAAAGACCCAGCTTTGATTCACTGCAATTTGACAGCCACCCACACAGGTGAGGACACTCACT
AGATCCTCCAGCCCAGCTTCGTTGGCTCCTGTGTAAAGGAGGGAAAAGCTGTAGATGATGGACAGGAGCC
AGGAGAAGGTGATGCACTTGCCAGAAACAGAAGCAGTGAACCTGGTGGGGTAGGTCAGGGGGTCACTGAC
TGCAATATATCTATCAACAGAGATGAAGCACAAGTGGAAGATAGAAGAGTAACAGAATGACCCTTCAAAA
CAAGAATGGAATTTACAATAACTCTCTCCAAAGTACCAGCAGCCCTCCACAGACCTCACCGTGCTGAAGG
GCATCACAGT
